>Addgene plasmid #76167 | ETNK2 gRNA (BRDN0001149328) | addgene full sequence | sequence record 185316 | Addgene Assembled Sequence
CCCGGGTGCAAAGATGGATAAAGTTTTAAACAGAGAGGAATCTTTGCAGCTAATGGACCTTCTAGGTCTT
GAAAGGAGTGGGAATTGGCTCCGGTGCCCGTCAGTGGGCAGAGCGCACATCGCCCACAGTCCCCGAGAAG
TTGGGGGGAGGGGTCGGCAATTGATCCGGTGCCTAGAGAAGGTGGCGCGGGGTAAACTGGGAAAGTGATG
TCGTGTACTGGCTCCGCCTTTTTCCCGAGGGTGGGGGAGAACCGTATATAAGTGCAGTAGTCGCCGTGAA
CGTTCTTTTTCGCAACGGGTTTGCCGCCAGAACACAGGTAAGTGCCGTGTGTGGTTCCCGCGGGCCTGGC
CTCTTTACGGGTTATGGCCCTTGCGTGCCTTGAATTACTTCCACCTGGCTGCAGTACGTGATTCTTGATC
CCGAGCTTCGGGTTGGAAGTGGGTGGGAGAGTTCGAGGCCTTGCGCTTAAGGAGCCCCTTCGCCTCGTGC
TTGAGTTGAGGCCTGGCCTGGGCGCTGGGGCCGCCGCGTGCGAATCTGGTGGCACCTTCGCGCCTGTCTC
GCTGCTTTCGATAAGTCTCTAGCCATTTAAAATTTTTGATGACCTGCTGCGACGCTTTTTTTCTGGCAAG
ATAGTCTTGTAAATGCGGGCCAAGATCTGCACACTGGTATTTCGGTTTTTGGGGCCGCGGGCGGCGACGG
GGCCCGTGCGTCCCAGCGCACATGTTCGGCGAGGCGGGGCCTGCGAGCGCGGCCACCGAGAATCGGACGG
GGGTAGTCTCAAGCTGGCCGGCCTGCTCTGGTGCCTGGCCTCGCGCCGCCGTGTATCGCCCCGCCCTGGG
CGGCAAGGCTGGCCCGGTCGGCACCAGTTGCGTGAGCGGAAAGATGGCCGCTTCCCGGCCCTGCTGCAGG
GAGCTCAAAATGGAGGACGCGGCGCTCGGGAGAGCGGGCGGGTGAGTCACCCACACAAAGGAAAAGGGCC
TTTCCGTCCTCAGCCGTCGCTTCATGTGACTCCACGGAGTACCGGGCGCCGTCCAGGCACCTCGATTAGT
TCTCGAGCTTTTGGAGTACGTCGTCTTTAGGTTGGGGGGAGGGGTTTTATGCGATGGAGTTTCCCCACAC
TGAGTGGGTGGAGACTGAAGTTAGGCCAGCTTGGCACTTGATGTAATTCTCCTTGGAATTTGCCCTTTTT
GAGTTTGGATCTTGGTTCATTCTCAAGCCTCAGACAGTGGTTCAAAGTTTTTTTCTTCCATTTCAGGTGT
CGTGACGTACGGCCACCATGACCGAGTACAAGCCCACGGTGCGCCTCGCCACCCGCGACGACGTCCCCAG
GGCCGTACGCACCCTCGCCGCCGCGTTCGCCGACTACCCCGCCACGCGCCACACCGTCGATCCGGACCGC
CACATCGAGCGGGTCACCGAGCTGCAAGAACTCTTCCTCACGCGCGTCGGGCTCGACATCGGCAAGGTGT
GGGTCGCGGACGACGGCGCCGCCGTGGCGGTCTGGACCACGCCGGAGAGCGTCGAAGCGGGGGCGGTGTT
CGCCGAGATCGGCCCGCGCATGGCCGAGTTGAGCGGTTCCCGGCTGGCCGCGCAGCAACAGATGGAAGGC
CTCCTGGCGCCGCACCGGCCCAAGGAGCCCGCGTGGTTCCTGGCCACCGTCGGAGTCTCGCCCGACCACC
AGGGCAAGGGTCTGGGCAGCGCCGTCGTGCTCCCCGGAGTGGAGGCGGCCGAGCGCGCCGGGGTGCCCGC
CTTCCTGGAGACCTCCGCGCCCCGCAACCTCCCCTTCTACGAGCGGCTCGGCTTCACCGTCACCGCCGAC
GTCGAGGTGCCCGAAGGACCGCGCACCTGGTGCATGACCCGCAAGCCCGGTGCCTGAACGCGTTAAGTCG
ACAATCAACCTCTGGATTACAAAATTTGTGAAAGATTGACTGGTATTCTTAACTATGTTGCTCCTTTTAC
GCTATGTGGATACGCTGCTTTAATGCCTTTGTATCATGCTATTGCTTCCCGTATGGCTTTCATTTTCTCC
TCCTTGTATAAATCCTGGTTGCTGTCTCTTTATGAGGAGTTGTGGCCCGTTGTCAGGCAACGTGGCGTGG
TGTGCACTGTGTTTGCTGACGCAACCCCCACTGGTTGGGGCATTGCCACCACCTGTCAGCTCCTTTCCGG
GACTTTCGCTTTCCCCCTCCCTATTGCCACGGCGGAACTCATCGCCGCCTGCCTTGCCCGCTGCTGGACA
GGGGCTCGGCTGTTGGGCACTGACAATTCCGTGGTGTTGTCGGGGAAATCATCGTCCTTTCCTTGGCTGC
TCGCCTGTGTTGCCACCTGGATTCTGCGCGGGACGTCCTTCTGCTACGTCCCTTCGGCCCTCAATCCAGC
GGACCTTCCTTCCCGCGGCCTGCTGCCGGCTCTGCGGCCTCTTCCGCGTCTTCGCCTTCGCCCTCAGACG
AGTCGGATCTCCCTTTGGGCCGCCTCCCCGCGTCGACTTTAAGACCAATGACTTACAAGGCAGCTGTAGA
TCTTAGCCACTTTTTAAAAGAAAAGGGGGGACTGGAAGGGCTAATTCACTCCCAACGAAGACAAGATCTG
CTTTTTGCTTGTACTGGGTCTCTCTGGTTAGACCAGATCTGAGCCTGGGAGCTCTCTGGCTAACTAGGGA
ACCCACTGCTTAAGCCTCAATAAAGCTTGCCTTGAGTGCTTCAAGTAGTGTGTGCCCGTCTGTTGTGTGA
CTCTGGTAACTAGAGATCCCTCAGACCCTTTTAGTCAGTGTGGAAAATCTCTAGCAGTACGTATAGTAGT
TCATGTCATCTTATTATTCAGTATTTATAACTTGCAAAGAAATGAATATCAGAGAGTGAGAGGAACTTGT
TTATTGCAGCTTATAATGGTTACAAATAAAGCAATAGCATCACAAATTTCACAAATAAAGCATTTTTTTC
ACTGCATTCTAGTTGTGGTTTGTCCAAACTCATCAATGTATCTTATCATGTCTGGCTCTAGCTATCCCGC
CCCTAACTCCGCCCATCCCGCCCCTAACTCCGCCCAGTTCCGCCCATTCTCCGCCCCATGGCTGACTAAT
TTTTTTTATTTATGCAGAGGCCGAGGCCGCCTCGGCCTCTGAGCTATTCCAGAAGTAGTGAGGAGGCTTT
TTTGGAGGCCTAGGGACGTACCCAATTCGCCCTATAGTGAGTCGTATTACGCGCGCTCACTGGCCGTCGT
TTTACAACGTCGTGACTGGGAAAACCCTGGCGTTACCCAACTTAATCGCCTTGCAGCACATCCCCCTTTC
GCCAGCTGGCGTAATAGCGAAGAGGCCCGCACCGATCGCCCTTCCCAACAGTTGCGCAGCCTGAATGGCG
AATGGG
[124 nt withheld, positions 3367-3490]
C
[91 nt withheld, positions 3492-3582]
A
[49 nt withheld, positions 3584-3632]
CCTTTGACGTTGGAGTCCACGTTCTTT
[37 nt withheld, positions 3660-3696]
ACCCTATCTCGGTCTATTCTTTTGATTTATAAGGGATTTTGCCGATTTCGGCCTATTGGTTAAAAAATGA
GCTGATTTAACAAAAATTTAACGCGAATTTTAACAAAATATTAACGCTTACAATTTAGGTGGCACTTTTC
GGGGAAATGTGCGCGGAACCCCTATTTGTTTATTTTTCTAAATACATTCAAATATGTATCCGCTCATGAG
ACAATAACCCTGATAAATGCTTCAATAATATTGAAAAAGGAAGAGTATGAGTATTCAACATTTCCGTGTC
GCCCTTATTCCCTTTTTTGCGGCATTTTGCCTTCCTGTTTTTGCTCACCCAGAAACGCTGGTGAAAGTAA
AAGATGCTGAAGATCAGTTGGGTGCACGAGTGGGTTACATCGAACTGGATCTCAACAGCGGTAAGATCCT
TGAGAGTTTTCGCCCCGAAGAACGTTTTCCAATGATGAGCACTTTTAAAGTTCTGCTATGTGGCGCGGTA
TTATCCCGTATTGACGCCGGGCAAGAGCAACTCGGTCGCCGCATACACTATTCTCAGAATGACTTGGTTG
AGTACTCACCAGTCACAGAAAAGCATCTTACGGATGGCATGACAGTAAGAGAATTATGCAGTGCTGCCAT
AACCATGAGTGATAACACTGCGGCCAACTTACTTCTGACAACGATCGGAGGACCGAAGGAGCTAACCGCT
TTTTTGCACAACATGGGGGATCATGTAACTCGCCTTGATCGTTGGGAACCGGAGCTGAATGAAGCCATAC
CAAACGACGAGCGTGACACCACGATGCCTGTAGCAATGGCAACAACGTTGCGCAAACTATTAACTGGCGA
ACTACTTACTCTAGCTTCCCGGCAACAATTAATAGACTGGATGGAGGCGGATAAAGTTGCAGGACCACTT
CTGCGCTCGGCCCTTCCGGCTGGCTGGTTTATTGCTGATAAATCTGGAGCCGGTGAGCGTGGGTCTCGCG
GTATCATTGCAGCACTGGGGCCAGATGGTAAGCCCTCCCGTATCGTAGTTATCTACACGACGGGGAGTCA
GGCAACTATGGATGAACGAAATAGACAGATCGCTGAGATAGGTGCCTCACTGATTAAGCATTGGTAACTG
TCAGACCAAGTTTACTCATATATACTTTAGATTGATTTAAAACTTCATTTTTAATTTAAAAGGATCTAGG
TGAAGATCCTTTTTGATAATCTCATGACCAAAATCCCTTAACGTGAGTTTTCGTTCCACTGAGCGTCAGA
CCCCGTAGAAAAGATCAAAGGATCTTCTTGAGATCCTTTTTTTCTGCGCGTAATCTGCTGCTTGCAAACA
AAAAAACCACCGCTACCAGCGGTGGTTTGTTTGCCGGATCAAGAGCTACCAACTCTTTTTCCGAAGGTAA
CTGGCTTCAGCAGAGCGCAGATACCAAATACTGTTCTTCTAGTGTAGCCGTAGTTAGGCCACCACTTCAA
GAACTCTGTAGCACCGCCTACATACCTCGCTCTGCTAATCCTGTTACCAGTGGCTGCTGCCAGTGGCGAT
AAGTCGTGTCTTACCGGGTTGGACTCAAGACGATAGTTACCGGATAAGGCGCAGCGGTCGGGCTGAACGG
GGGGTTCGTGCACACAGCCCAGCTTGGAGCGAACGACCTACACCGAACTGAGATACCTACAGCGTGAGCT
ATGAGAAAGCGCCACGCTTCCCGAAGGGAGAAAGGCGGACAGGTATCCGGTAAGCGGCAGGGTCGGAACA
GGAGAGCGCACGAGGGAGCTTCCAGGGGGAAACGCCTGGTATCTTTATAGTCCTGTCGGGTTTCGCCACC
TCTGACTTGAGCGTCGATTTTTGTGATGCTCGTCAGGGGGGCGGAGCCTATGGAAAAACGCCAGCAACGC
GGCCTTTTTACGGTTCCTGGCCTTTTGCTGGCCTTTTGCTCACATGTTCTTTCCTGCGTTATCCCCTGAT
TCTGTGGATAACCGTATTACCGCCTTTGAGTGAGCTGATACCGCTCGCCGCAGCCGAACGACCGAGCGCA
GCGAGTCAGTGAGCGAGGAAGCGGAAGAGCGCCCAATACGCAAACCGCCTCTCCCCGCGCGTTGGCCGAT
TCATTAATGCAGCTGGCACGACAGGTTTCCCGACTGGAAAGCGGGCAGTGAGCGCAACGCAATTAATGTG
AGTTAGCTCACTCATTAGGCACCCCAGGCTTTACACTTTATGCTTCCGGCTCGTATGTTGTGTGGAATTG
TGAGCGGATAACAATTTCACACAGGAAACAGCTATGACCATGATTACGCCAAGCGCGCAATTAACCCTCA
CTAAAGGGAACAAAAGCTGGAGCTGCAAGCTTAATGTAGTCTTATGCAATACTCTTGTAGTCTTGCAACA
TGGTAACGATGAGTTAGCAACATGCCTTACAAGGAGAGAAAAAGCACCGTGCATGCCGATTGGTGGAAGT
AAGGTGGTACGATCGTGCCTTATTAGGAAGGCAACAGACGGGTCTGACATGGATTGGACGAACCACTGAA
TTGCCGCATTGCAGAGATATTGTATTTAAGTGCCTAGCTCGATACATAAACGGGTCTCTCTGGTTAGACC
AGATCTGAGCCTGGGAGCTCTCTGGCTAACTAGGGAACCCACTGCTTAAGCCTCAATAAAGCTTGCCTTG
AGTGCTTCAAGTAGTGTGTGCCCGTCTGTTGTGTGACTCTGGTAACTAGAGATCCCTCAGACCCTTTTAG
TCAGTGTGGAAAATCTCTAGCAGTGGCGCCCGAACAGGGACTTGAAAGCGAAAGGGAAACCAGAGGAGCT
CTCTCGACGCAGGACTCGGCTTGCTGAAGCGCGCACGGCAAGAGGCGAGGGGCGGCGACTGGTGAGTACG
CCAAAAATTTTGACTAGCGGAGGCTAGAAGGAGAGAGATGGGTGCGAGAGCGTCAGTATTAAGCGGGGGA
GAATTAGATCGCGATGGGAAAAAATTCGGTTAAGGCCAGGGGGAAAGAAAAAATATAAATTAAAACATAT
AGTATGGGCAAGCAGGGAGCTAGAACGATTCGCAGTTAATCCTGGCCTGTTAGAAACATCAGAAGGCTGT
AGACAAATACTGGGACAGCTACAACCATCCCTTCAGACAGGATCAGAAGAACTTAGATCATTATATAATA
CAGTAGCAACCCTCTATTGTGTGCATCAAAGGATAGAGATAAAAGACACCAAGGAAGCTTTAGACAAGAT
AGAGGAAGAGCAAAACAAAAGTAAGACCACCGCACAGCAAGCGGCCGCTGATCTTCAGACCTGGAGGAGG
AGATATGAGGGACAATTGGAGAAGTGAATTATATAAATATAAAGTAGTAAAAATTGAACCATTAGGAGTA
GCACCCACCAAGGCAAAGAGAAGAGTGGTGCAGAGAGAAAAAAGAGCAGTGGGAATAGGAGCTTTGTTCC
TTGGGTTCTTGGGAGCAGCAGGAAGCACTATGGGCGCAGCGTCAATGACGCTGACGGTACAGGCCAGACA
ATTATTGTCTGGTATAGTGCAGCAGCAGAACAATTTGCTGAGGGCTATTGAGGCGCAACAGCATCTGTTG
CAACTCACAGTCTGGGGCATCAAGCAGCTCCAGGCAAGAATCCTGGCTGTGGAAAGATACCTAAAGGATC
AACAGCTCCTGGGGATTTGGGGTTGCTCTGGAAAACTCATTTGCACCACTGCTGTGCCTTGGAATGCTAG
TTGGAGTAATAAATCTCTGGAACAGATTTGGAATCACACGACCTGGATGGAGTGGGACAGAGAAATTAAC
AATTACACAAGCTTAATACACTCCTTAATTGAAGAATCGCAAAACCAGCAAGAAAAGAATGAACAAGAAT
TATTGGAATTAGATAAATGGGCAAGTTTGTGGAATTGGTTTAACATAACAAATTGGCTGTGGTATATAAA
ATTATTCATAATGATAGTAGGAGGCTTGGTAGGTTTAAGAATAGTTTTTGCTGTACTTTCTATAGTGAAT
AGAGTTAGGCAGGGATATTCACCATTATCGTTTCAGACCCACCTCCCAACCCCGAGGGGACCCAGAGAGG
GCCTATTTCCCATGATTCCTTCATATTTGCATATACGATACAAGGCTGTTAGAGAGATAATTAGAATTAA
TTTGACTGTAAACACAAAGATATTAGTACAAAATACGTGACGTAGAAAGTAATAATTTCTTGGGTAGTTT
GCAGTTTTAAAATTATGTTTTAAAATGGACTATCATATGCTTACCGTAACTTGAAAGTATTTCGATTTCT
TGGCTTTATATATCTTGTGGAAAGGACGAAACACCGATTCATACTATCCACGCCAAGTTTTAGAGCTAGA
AATAGCAAGTTAAAATAAGGCTAGTCCGTTATCAACTTGAAAAAGTGGCACCGAGTCGGTGCTTTTTTAA
GCTTGGCGTAACTAGATCTTGAGACAAATGGCAGTATTCATCCACAATTTTAAAAGAAAAGGGGGGATTG
GGGGGTACAGTGCAGGGGAAAGAATAGTAGACATAATAGCAACAGACATACAAACTAAAGAATTACAAAA
ACAAATTACAAAAATTCAAAATTTTCGGGTTTATTACAGGGACAGCAGAGATCCACTTTGGCGCCGGCTC
GAGGGGG
Features (pLannotate 1.2.2; 29 found; start..end, strand, type, name):
     14..80      +  CDS            small t antigen (fragment): SV40 (simian virus 40) small t antigen
    106..317     +  promoter       EF-1α core promoter: core promoter for human elongation factor EF-1α
    318..1256    +  intron         EF-1α intron A: intron upstream of the start codon of human EF-1α
   1278..1877    +  CDS            PuroR (fragment): puromycin N-acetyltransferase; pac from Streptomyces; confers resistance to puromycin
   1893..2481    +  misc_feature   WPRE: woodchuck hepatitis virus posttranscriptional regulatory element
   2532..2551    +  misc_feature   cPPT/CTS (fragment): central polypurine tract and central termination sequence of HIV-1
   2553..2786    +  LTR            3' LTR (ΔU3): self-inactivating 3' long terminal repeat (LTR) from HIV-1
   2864..2985    +  polyA_signal   SV40 poly(A) signal: SV40 polyadenylation signal
   3025..3160    +  rep_origin     SV40 ori: SV40 origin of replication
   3181..3199    -  promoter       T7 promoter: promoter for bacteriophage T7 RNA polymerase
   3207..3362    +  CDS            lacZα (fragment): LacZα fragment of β-galactosidase; lacZ fragment
   3367..3795    +  rep_origin     f1 ori (sequence partly withheld): f1 bacteriophage origin of replication; arrow indicates direction of (+) strand synthesis
   3848..3952    +  promoter       AmpR promoter: bla
   3953..4813    +  CDS            AmpR: β-lactamase; bla; confers resistance to ampicillin, carbenicillin, and related antibiotics
   4984..5572    +  rep_origin     ori: high-copy-number ColE1/pMB1/pBR322/pUC origin of replication
   5755..5847    +  CDS            lacI (fragment): lac repressor; lacI; The lac repressor binds to the lac operator to inhibit transcription in E. coli. This inhibition can be relieved by adding lactose or isopropyl-β-D-thiogalactopyranoside (IPTG).
   5860..5881    +  protein_bind   CAP binding site: CAP binding activates transcription in the presence of cAMP. E. coli catabolite activator protein
   5896..5926    +  promoter       lac promoter: promoter for the E. coli lac operon
   5934..5950    +  protein_bind   lac operator: The lac repressor binds to the lac operator to inhibit transcription in E. coli. This inhibition can be relieved by adding lactose or isopropyl-β-D-thiogalactopyranoside (IPTG). lac repressor encoded by lacI
   5995..6013    +  promoter       T3 promoter: promoter for bacteriophage T3 RNA polymerase
   6041..6267    +  promoter       RSV promoter: Rous sarcoma virus enhancer/promoter
   6268..6448    +  LTR            5' LTR (truncated): truncated 5' long terminal repeat (LTR) from HIV-1
   6495..6620    +  misc_feature   HIV-1 Ψ: packaging signal of human immunodeficiency virus type 1
   6604..6967    +  CDS            HIV-1 gag (fragment): gag protein from human immunodeficiency virus 1; gag
   7113..7346    +  misc_feature   RRE: The Rev response element (RRE) of HIV-1 allows for Rev-dependent mRNA export from the nucleus to the cytoplasm.
   7723..7749    +  CDS            Rev (fragment): human immunodeficiency virus 1 (HIV-1) Rev protein; rev; enhances nuclear export of unspliced and incompletely spliced viral mRNAs
   7753..7993    +  promoter       U6 promoter: RNA polymerase III promoter for human U6 snRNA
   8023..8098    +  misc_RNA       gRNA scaffold: guide RNA scaffold for the Streptococcus pyogenes CRISPR/Cas9 system
   8154..8271    +  misc_feature   cPPT/CTS: central polypurine tract and central termination sequence of HIV-1
