[The description below was written by a language model from this plasmid's Addgene catalogue record and pLannotate feature annotations shown in this document.]
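Description:
ETNK2 gRNA (BRDN0001149328) is a third-generation lentiviral CRISPR guide plasmid built on the lentiGuide-Puro backbone and designed to direct Cas9 to the human ETNK2 gene (also known as EKI2), with the guide chosen to match several ETNK2 reference transcripts. It is part of a human kinome gRNA collection. In bacteria it is maintained as a high-copy plasmid through a ColE1/pUC-type origin and selected with ampicillin via the β-lactamase gene. The backbone also carries an f1 origin, an SV40 origin and remnants of a lac/T7/T3 cloning region.

The transfer cassette is framed by an RSV promoter fused to a truncated HIV-1 5' LTR, which makes genomic RNA production Tat-independent, and a ΔU3 self-inactivating 3' LTR followed by an SV40 polyadenylation signal. Between them lie the Ψ packaging signal with a partial gag sequence, the Rev response element for nuclear export of the viral RNA, and a cPPT/CTS that aids nuclear import of the provirus. The human U6 RNA polymerase III promoter drives the ETNK2-specific spacer joined to the Streptococcus pyogenes gRNA scaffold. Downstream, the EF-1α core promoter with its intron A expresses puromycin N-acetyltransferase, allowing selection of transduced mammalian cells, and a WPRE enhances transcript expression.

The plasmid does not encode Cas9, so it is intended for use alongside a separate Cas9 lentivector or in cells that already express Cas9. It is typically used to generate ETNK2 knockouts or loss-of-function populations after viral packaging and transduction.
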