Addgene plasmid #76167: ETNK2 gRNA (BRDN0001149328)
Purpose: 3rd generation lentiviral gRNA plasmid targeting human ETNK2
Depositing lab: John Doench & David Root. Depositing organization: Broad Institute. Publication: Optimized sgRNA design to maximize activity and minimize off-target effects of CRISPR-Cas9. Doench JG, Fusi N, Sullender M, Hegde M, Vaimberg EW, Donovan KF, Smith I, Tothova Z, Wilen C, Orchard R, Virgin HW, Listgarten J, Root DE. Nat Biotechnol. 2016 Jan 18. doi: 10.1038/nbt.3437. PubMed 26780180.
Backbone
  Vector backbone: lentiGuide-Puro
  Backbone manufacturer: Zhang Lab (Addgene plasmid # 52963)
  Vector type: Mammalian Expression, Lentiviral, CRISPR
  Selectable markers: Puromycin
Growth in bacteria
  Bacterial resistance: Ampicillin, 100 μg/mL
  Growth temperature: 37°C
  Growth strain: DH5alpha
  Copy number: High Copy
Gene/Insert
  Gene/Insert name: ETNK2 (alt names: ETNK2; NM_001297760.1)
  gRNA/shRNA sequence: ATTCATACTATCCACGCCAA
  Species: H. sapiens (human)
  Entrez Gene: ETNK2 (a.k.a. EKI2, FLJ10761, HMFT1716, RP11-74C13.2)
  Promoter: hU6
  Cloning method: Unknown
  Sequencing primers: 5′ U6-F; 3′ pS2-R
Terms and licenses: Academic/Nonprofit Terms; Industry Terms: Not Available to Industry
Depositor comments: The gRNA was designed to target the following Genbank reference sequence(s): NM_001297760.1,NM_001297761.1,NM_018208.3. Note that this plasmid does NOT contain Cas9. It should be used in conjunction with lentiCas9-Blast (Addgene #52962) or otherwise with cell lines already expressing Cas9. Browse the full kinome gRNA library at http://www.addgene.org/pooled-library/broadgpp-human-kinome/ or visit http://www.broadinstitute.org/rnai/public/ for detailed protocols and information.
How to cite: ETNK2 gRNA (BRDN0001149328) was a gift from John Doench & David Root (Addgene plasmid # 76167 ; http://n2t.net/addgene:76167 ; RRID:Addgene_76167)
