>Addgene plasmid #76167 | ETNK2 gRNA (BRDN0001149328) | depositor partial sequence | sequence record 143627 | Target Sequence
ATTCATACTATCCACGCCAA
