>Addgene plasmid #76167 | ETNK2 gRNA (BRDN0001149328) | addgene partial sequence | sequence record 185315 | hU6-F
GAAAGTAATAATTTCTTGGGTAGTTTGCAGTTTTAAAATTATGTTTTAAAATGGACTATCATATGCTTAC
CGTAACTTGAAAGTATTTCGATTTCTTGGCTTTATATATCTTGTGGAAAGGACGAAACACCGATTCATAC
TATCCACGCCAAGTTTTAGAGCTAGAAATAGCAAGTTAAAATAAGGCTAGTCCGTTATCAACTTGAAAAA
GTGGCACCGAGTCGGTGCTTTTTTAAGCTTGGCGTAACTAGATCTTGAGACAAATGGCAGTATTCATCCA
CAATTTTAAAAGAAAAGGGGGGATTGGGGGGTACAGTGCAGGGGAAAGAATAGTAGACATAATAGCAACA
GACATACAAACTAAAGAATTACAAAAACAAATTACAAAAATTCAAAATTTTCGGGTTTATTACAGGGACA
GCAGAGATCCACTTTGGCGCCGGCTCGAGGGGGCCCGGGTGCAAAGATGGATAAAGTTTTAAACAGAGAG
GAATCTTTGCAGCTAATGGACCTTCTAGGTCTTGAAAGGAGTGGGAATTGGCTCCGGTGCCCGTCAGTGG
GCAGAGCGCA
